Addgene plasmid #53936: SIK1_pCSdest
Depositing lab: Roger Reeves. Depositing organization: Johns Hopkins University and School of Medicine. Publication: Survey of Human Chromosome 21 Gene Expression Effects on Early Development in Danio rerio. Edie S, Zaghloul NA, Leitch CC, Klinedinst DK, Lebron J, Thole JF, McCallion AS, Katsanis N, Reeves RH. G3 (Bethesda). 2018 Jul 2;8(7):2215-2223. doi: 10.1534/g3.118.200144. PubMed 29760202.
Backbone
  Vector backbone: pCSDest
  Backbone manufacturer: Lawson Lab (Addgene Plasmid 22423)
  Backbone size w/o insert (bp): 4095
  Vector type: Mammalian Expression
Growth in bacteria
  Bacterial resistance: Ampicillin, 100 μg/mL
  Growth temperature: 37°C
  Growth strain: Top10
  Copy number: High Copy
Gene/Insert
  Gene/Insert name: SIK1 (alt name: SNF1LK)
  Species: H. sapiens (human)
  Insert size (bp): 2352
  Entrez Gene: SIK1 (a.k.a. DEE30, MSK, SIK, SIK-1, SIK1B, SNF1LK)
  Promoter: SP6 and CMV
  Cloning method: Gateway Cloning
  Sequencing primers: 5′ CMV-F; 3′ EBV-Rev
Terms and licenses: Academic/Nonprofit Terms; Industry Terms
Depositor comments: BC038504
How to cite: SIK1_pCSdest was a gift from Roger Reeves (Addgene plasmid # 53936 ; http://n2t.net/addgene:53936 ; RRID:Addgene_53936)
