[The description below was written by a language model from this plasmid's Addgene catalogue record.]
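Description:
SIK1_pCSdest is an expression clone built by Gateway recombination, placing the human SIK1 coding sequence (salt-inducible kinase 1, also known as SNF1LK; insert of about 2.35 kb) into the pCSDest destination vector, a roughly 4.1 kb Gateway-adapted backbone. The catalogue classes it as a mammalian expression vector. It is maintained in E. coli as a high-copy plasmid under ampicillin selection. The depositor comment gives only a sequence accession, which presumably identifies the source cDNA for the insert. No epitope tag, fusion partner or reporter is recorded, and no feature table is provided, so details such as the polyadenylation signal, the recombination site scars flanking the insert and the bacterial origin are not stated in the record.

The insert sits downstream of two promoters, CMV and SP6, and this arrangement gives the construct two modes of use. The CMV promoter drives constitutive RNA polymerase II transcription when the plasmid is introduced directly into vertebrate cells. The SP6 phage promoter allows in vitro transcription of SIK1 mRNA from the plasmid template, a common way to prepare message for microinjection into embryos. The associated publication is a survey of how expression of human chromosome 21 genes affects early zebrafish development. This suggests the plasmid belongs to a set of chromosome 21 gene clones made in the same backbone to test the effects of overexpressing individual genes in zebrafish embryos, although the record does not spell out the specific use of this clone.
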