>Addgene plasmid #53936 | SIK1_pCSdest | addgene partial sequence | sequence record 166911 | SP6 5'-ATTTAGGTGACACTATAG-3'
ATTCGAATTCAAGGATCACAAGTTTGTACAAAAAAGCAGGCACCATGGTTATCATGTCGGAGTTCAGCGC
GGACCCCGCGGGCCAGGGTCAGGGCCAGCAGAAGCCCCTCCGGGTGGGTTTTTACGACATCGAGCGGACC
CTGGGCAAAGGCAACTTCGCGGTGGTGAAGCTGGCGCGGCATCGAGTCACCAAAACGCAGGTTGCAATAA
AAATAATTGATAAAACACGATTAGATTCAAGCAATTTGGAGAAAATCTATCGTGAGGTTCAGCTGATGAA
GCTTCTGAACCATCCACACATCATAAAGCTTTACCAGGTTATGGAAACAAAGGACATGCTTTACATCGTC
ACTGAATTTGCTAAAAATGGAGAAATGTTTGATTATTTGACTTCCAACGGGCACCTGAGTGAGAACGAGG
CGCGGAAGAAGTTCTGGCAAATCCTGTCGGCCGTGGAGTACTGTCACGACCATCACATCGTCCACCGGGA
CCTCAAGACCGAGAACCTCCTGCTGGATGGCAACATGGACATCAAGCTGGCAGATTTTGGATTTGGGAAT
TTCTACAAGTCAGGAGAGCCTCTGTCCACGTGGTGTGGGAGCCCCCCGTATGCCGCCCCGGAAGTCTTTG
AGGGGAAGGAGTATGAAGGCCCCCAGCTGGACATCTGGAGCCTGGGCGTGGTGCTGTACGTCCTGGTCTG
CGGTTCTCTCCCCTTCGATGGGCCTAACCTGCCGACGCTGAGACAGCGGGTGCTGGAGGGCCGCTTCCGC
ATCCCCTTCTTCATGTCTCAAGACTGTGAGAGCCTGATCCGCCGCATGCTGGTGGTGGACCCCGCCAGGC
GCATCACCATCGCCCAGATCCGGCAGCACCGGTGGATGCGGGCTGAGCC
