>Addgene plasmid #53936 | SIK1_pCSdest | addgene partial sequence | sequence record 166912 | EBV-rev 5'-GTGGTTTGTCCAAACTCATC-3'
ATACGACTCACTATAGTTCTAGAGGCTCGAGAGGATCACCACTTTGTACAAGAAAGCTGGGTTTCACTGC
ACCAGGACAAACGTGCCTAGGGAGCAGGGCATCAGGTCCTCCATCTCACAGTCCCCCTGCAGCAGCCCCA
GGGGCTCACAACCTGGGGCCAGCCTGGCCAGGCGTGGTGGGGGCACAGCGGGGAGGGCGGTGGGGCCGGT
GCCAATGTGCAGGTGTGTGTCCAGGAGCTGCGCCGCTGAGGCCACCGGGGACGCGCCGGTCTGCAGGAGT
GGGGGCGGCAGCAGCGGGAGCCCCGACGTGAGGAGGGTGCTGGGGAGCGGGGCAGCCCCAGGGCCATCAC
AGGGGGCGATCACAAACGGGGCAGGGGCCGGCTGGGGGGCCTGGGAGCAGCCGGGTGCAGCGGCCGGGTG
GTGCTGTAACTGGAGCAGCCTCTGCTGCTCTAGCACCTCCTCCAGCAGGCTCCAGCCCTCCCGGCTGCCG
GCTGCGCCGCCGTGCAGGCCTGGGCTCTGTGCAGGGGCGTGGAAGGGGCTCAGGCCGCCCCTGCTGGCCC
GGCTGGCAGGGACCTGGCACACCTGGCGAGCCAGCCCCTTGATTTTGTTCAGTCCCAGAAACCCTTTGGT
CCGCGTGGTCTTCCTCAGCTGCTGCCGAAAGGCCTTCAGCCCTTGAGTCAGTGAGGTGTCCGACGCCCGC
CGTCCCTCCTGGAAGCTGACAGGGAGCAGAACAGCTCCTCCCAAGCCCCCCTGAGCCTGCAGCACTGGGG
TGGCGGACTGCGACCCCAGGAAGGGCGAGGCCAGCCTGACCGGGGAGCAGGCGCCCAGCAGCCCCTGAGT
GGC
